Addgene plasmid #208771: phROSA26-Tet-HA-JLP_V55Q
Purpose: Tetracycline inducible expression vector for HA-JLP_V55Q mutant protein, used as a donor plasmid for HA-JLP_V55Q knock-in at the human ROSA26 locus
Depositing lab: Katsuji Yoshioka. Depositing organization: Kanazawa University. Publication: Overexpression of JNK-associated leucine zipper protein induces chromosomal instability through interaction with dynein light intermediate chain 1. Suzuki R, Kanemaki MT, Suzuki T, Yoshioka K. Genes Cells. 2023 Nov 14. doi: 10.1111/gtc.13083. PubMed 37963657.
Backbone
  Vector backbone: pMK365
  Backbone manufacturer: Addgene #121185
  Vector type: Mammalian Expression
  Selectable markers: Neomycin (select with G418)
Growth in bacteria
  Bacterial resistance: Ampicillin, 100 μg/mL
  Growth temperature: 37°C
  Growth strain: DH5alpha
  Copy number: High Copy
Gene/Insert
  Gene/Insert name: JLP (alt names: JIP4; SPAG9)
  Species: H. sapiens (human)
  Insert size (bp): 3996
  Entrez Gene: SPAG9 (a.k.a. CT89, HLC-6, HLC4, HLC6, JIP-4, JIP4, JLP, PHET, PIG6)
  Tag / fusion protein: HA (N terminal on insert)
  Cloning method: Ligation Independent Cloning
  Sequencing primers: 5′ CTTTGCTTATGTAAACCAGG; 3′ attaagggttattgaatatgatcgCCCCGAAAAGTGCCACCTGACGTCG
Terms and licenses: Academic/Nonprofit Terms; Industry Terms: Not Available to Industry
How to cite: phROSA26-Tet-HA-JLP_V55Q was a gift from Katsuji Yoshioka (Addgene plasmid # 208771 ; http://n2t.net/addgene:208771 ; RRID:Addgene_208771)
