[The description below was written by a language model from this plasmid's Addgene catalogue record and pLannotate feature annotations shown in this document.]
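Description:
phROSA26-Tet-HA-JLP_V55Q is a 13.75 kb mammalian expression and gene-targeting donor plasmid built on the pMK365 backbone. It is designed to place a doxycycline-inducible copy of human JLP (also called JIP4 or SPAG9) carrying the V55Q substitution into the human ROSA26 safe-harbour locus. In bacteria it is maintained as a high-copy plasmid through a ColE1/pUC-type origin and selected with ampicillin via the β-lactamase gene. An f1 origin, lacZα and lac regulatory remnants, and flanking T7 and T3 promoters mark a phagemid-style cloning backbone.

The payload is an all-in-one Tet-On system. A human PGK promoter drives the Tet-On 3G reverse transactivator, terminated by an SV40 polyadenylation signal, in the orientation opposite to the cargo. A synthetic poly(A) signal and a transcriptional pause site then insulate the TRE3GS promoter, which controls the roughly 4 kb SPAG9 coding sequence followed by its own SV40 poly(A) signal. The catalogue entry records an N-terminal HA tag, although the annotation does not list it as a separate feature. Downstream lies a neomycin resistance gene with an SV40 promoter and PGK poly(A) signal, which allows G418 selection of integrants. It is flanked by loxP sites, so Cre could remove the marker afterwards. The unannotated stretches on either side of these cassettes presumably hold the ROSA26 homology arms, but the feature table does not label them. The nuclease or guide used for targeting is also not stated.

The construct is used to make stable human cell lines in which HA-JLP V55Q expression is switched on by doxycycline. The associated work examines how JLP overexpression causes chromosomal instability through its interaction with dynein light intermediate chain 1.
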