Features (pLannotate 1.2.2; 28 found; start..end, strand, type, name):
     30..458     -  rep_origin     f1 ori (sequence partly withheld): f1 bacteriophage origin of replication; arrow indicates direction of (+) strand synthesis
    463..618     -  CDS            lacZα (fragment): LacZα fragment of β-galactosidase; lacZ fragment
    626..644     +  promoter       T7 promoter: promoter for bacteriophage T7 RNA polymerase
   1093..1110    +  promoter       chicken β-actin promoter (fragment): contains a 21-bp deletion relative to the standard chicken β-actin promoter
   2323..2404    -  polyA_signal   SV40 poly(A) signal: SV40 polyadenylation signal
   2427..2510    -  CDS            large T antigen (fragment): large T antigen from SV40 (simian virus 40)
   2521..3267    -  CDS            Tet-On® 3G: modified rtTA protein that binds tightly to promoters containing the tet operator in the presence of doxycycline
   3286..3796    -  promoter       hPGK promoter: human phosphoglycerate kinase 1 promoter
   3816..3864    +  polyA_signal   poly(A) signal: synthetic polyadenylation signal
   3878..3969    +  misc_feature   pause site: RNA polymerase II transcriptional pause signal from the human α2 globin gene
   3973..4340    +  promoter       TRE3GS promoter: 3rd-generation Tet-responsive promoter that can be activated by binding of Tet-On® 3G, modified to eliminate binding sites for endogenous mammalian transcription factors
   4385..8344    +  CDS            SPAG9: JIP4_HUMAN - Also known as HSS, KIAA0516, MAPK8IP4, SYD1. Experimental evidence at protein level: Swiss-Prot protein existence level 1. The JNK-interacting protein (JIP) group of scaffold proteins selectively mediates JNK signaling by aggregating specific components of the MAPK cascade to form a functional JNK signaling module (PubMed:14743216). Regulates lysosomal positioning by acting as an adapter protein which links PIP4P1-positive lysosomes to the dynein- dynactin complex (PubMed:29146937). Assists PIKFYVE selective functionality in microtubule-based endosome-to-TGN trafficking (By simila
   8378..8461    +  CDS            large T antigen (fragment): large T antigen from SV40 (simian virus 40)
   8484..8565    +  polyA_signal   SV40 poly(A) signal: SV40 polyadenylation signal
   8615..8648    -  protein_bind   loxP: Cre-mediated recombination occurs in the 8-bp core sequence (GCATACAT). Cre recombinase
   8709..8745    +  promoter       PGK promoter (fragment): mouse phosphoglycerate kinase 1 promoter
   8745..9102    +  promoter       SV40 promoter: SV40 enhancer and early promoter
   9137..9931    +  CDS            NeoR/KanR: aminoglycoside phosphotransferase from Tn5; aph(3')-II (or nptII); confers resistance to neomycin, kanamycin, and G418 (Geneticin®)
   9958..10410   +  polyA_signal   PGK poly(A) signal: mouse phosphoglycerate kinase 1 polyadenylation signal
  10437..10470   -  protein_bind   loxP: Cre-mediated recombination occurs in the 8-bp core sequence (GCATACAT). Cre recombinase
  11562..11580   -  promoter       T3 promoter: promoter for bacteriophage T3 RNA polymerase
  11623..11645   -  protein_bind   lac operator (fragment): The lac repressor binds to the lac operator to inhibit transcription in E. coli. This inhibition can be relieved by adding lactose or isopropyl-β-D-thiogalactopyranoside (IPTG). lac repressor encoded by lacI
  11649..11679   -  promoter       lac promoter: promoter for the E. coli lac operon
  11694..11715   -  protein_bind   CAP binding site: CAP binding activates transcription in the presence of cAMP. E. coli catabolite activator protein
  11728..11820   -  CDS            lacI (fragment): lac repressor; lacI; The lac repressor binds to the lac operator to inhibit transcription in E. coli. This inhibition can be relieved by adding lactose or isopropyl-β-D-thiogalactopyranoside (IPTG).
  12003..12591   -  rep_origin     ori: high-copy-number ColE1/pMB1/pBR322/pUC origin of replication
  12762..13622   -  CDS            AmpR: β-lactamase; bla; confers resistance to ampicillin, carbenicillin, and related antibiotics
  13623..13727   -  promoter       AmpR promoter: bla
>Addgene plasmid #208771 | phROSA26-Tet-HA-JLP_V55Q | addgene full sequence | sequence record 412877 | Addgene NGS Result
CTAAATTGTAAGCGTTAATATTTTGTTAAAATTCGCGTTAAATTTTTGTTAAATCAGCTCATTTTTTAAC
CAATAGGCCGAAATCGGCAAAATCCCTTATAAATCAAAAGAATAGACCGAGATAGGGT
[37 nt withheld, positions 129-165]
AAAGAACGTGGACTCCAACGTCAAAGG
[49 nt withheld, positions 193-241]
T
[91 nt withheld, positions 243-333]
G
[124 nt withheld, positions 335-458]
CCCATTCGCCATTCAGGCTGCGCAACTGTTGGGAAGGGCGATCGGTGCGGGCCTCTTCGCTATTACGCCA
GCTGGCGAAAGGGGGATGTGCTGCAAGGCGATTAAGTTGGGTAACGCCAGGGTTTTCCCAGTCACGACGT
TGTAAAACGACGGCCAGTGAGCGCGCGTAATACGACTCACTATAGGGCGAATTGGAGCTCAGTGGCAGCA
TCCTCCTAAGAGCTTGGGGAGGGCCAGGCCCACGACCCAAGGAGAGCGAGCGCGGGGAGACGGAGGAGGT
GACCCTTCCCTCCCCTGGGGCCCGATCGTGAGGTTCGGTCTCTTTTCTGTCGGACCCTTACCTTGTCCCA
GGCGCTGCCGGGGCCTGGGCCCGGGCTGCGGCGCACGGCACTCCCGGGAGGCGGCAGGACTCGAGTTAGG
CCCAACGCGGCGCCACGGCGTTTCCTGGCCGGGAATGGCCCGTACCCGTGAGGTGGGGGTGGGGGGCAGA
AAGGCGGAGCGAGCCAAAGGCGGGGAGGGGGGGCAGGGCCAGGGAAAGAGGGGGGCCGGCACTACTGTGT
TGGCGGACTGGCGGGACTGGGGCTGCGTGAGTCTCTGAGCGCAGGCGGGCGGCGGCCGCCCCTCCCCCGG
CAGCGGCGGCGGCGGCGGCGGCGGCGGCGGCGGCAGCTCACTCAGCCCGCTGCCCGAGCGGAAACGCCAC
TGACCGCACGGGGATTCCCAGCGCCGGCGCCAGGGGCACCCGGGACACGCCCCCTCCCGCCGCGCCATTG
GCCTCTCCGCCCACCGCCCCGCACCCATTGGCCCACTCGCCGCCAATCAGCGGAAGCCGCCGGGGCCGCC
TAGAGAAGAGGCTGTGCTTCGGCGCTCCGGCTCCTCAGAGAGCCTCGGCTAGGTAGGGGAGCGGAACTCT
GGTGGGAGGGGAGGTGCGGTGCACTGGGGGGATGGGTGGCTAGGGGGGCCGTCTGGTGGCTTGCGGGGGT
TGCCTTTCCCGTGGGAAGTCGGGAACATAATGTTTGTTACGTTGGGAGGGAAAGGGGTGGCTGGATGCAG
GCGGGAGGGAGGCCCGCCCTGCGGCAACCGGAGGGGGAGGGAGAAGGGAGCGGAAAATGCTCGAAACCGG
ACGGAGCCATTGCTCTCGCAGAGGGAGGAGCGCTTCCGGCTAGCCTCTTGTCGCCGATTGGCCGTTTCTC
CTCCCGCCGTGTGTGAAAACACAAATGGCGTATTCTGGTTGGAGTAAAGCTCCTGTCAGTTACGCCGTCG
GGAGTACGCAGCCGCTTAGCGACTCTCGCGTTGCCCCCTGGGTGGGGCGGGTAGGTAGGTGGGGTGTAGA
GATGCTGGGTGTGCGGGCGCGGCCGGCCTCCTGCGGCGGGAGGGGAGGGTCAGTGAAATTGGCTCTGGCG
CGGGCGTCCTCCCACCCTCCCCTTCCTTCGGGGGAGTCGGTTTACCCGCCGCCTGCTTGTCTTCGACACC
TGATTGGCTGTCGAAGCTGTGGGACCGGGCCCTTGCTACTGGCTCGAGTCTCACATGAGCGAAACCACTG
CGCGGGGCGCGGGGGTGGCGGGGAGGCGGGCGTTGGTACGGTCCTCCCCGAGGCCGAGCGCCGCAGTGTC
TGGCCCCGCGCCCCTGCGCAACGTGGCAGGAAGCGCGCGCTGGAGGCGGGGGCGGGCTGCCGGCCGAGAC
TTCTGGATGGCGGCGGCCGCGGCTCCGCCCCGGGTTCCCACCGCCTGAAGGGCGAGACAAGCCCGACCTG
CTACAGGCACTCGTGGGGGTGGGGGAGGAGCGGGGGTCGGTCCGGCTGGTTTGTGGGTGGGAGGCGCTTG
TTCTCCAAAAACCGGCGCGGAGTCAGTGAGCGAGGAAGCTCGGGGCAGTGAAAAAAATGCTTTATTTGTG
AAATTTGTGATGCTATTGCTTTATTTGTAACCATTATAAGCTGCAATAAACAAGTTAACAACAACAATTG
CATTCATTTTATGTTTCAGGTTCAGGGGGAGGTGTGGGAGGTTTTTTAAAGCAAGTAAAACCTCTACAAA
TGTGGTATGGCTGATTATGATCCTCTGGAGATTTACCCGGGGAGCATGTCAAGGTCAAAATCGTCAAGAG
CGTCAGCAGGCAGCATATCAAGGTCAAAGTCGTCAAGGGCATCGGCTGGGAGCATGTCTAAGTCAAAATC
GTCAAGGGCGTCGGTCGGCCCGCCGCTTTCGCACTTTAGCTGTTTCTCCAGGCCACATATGATTAGTTCC
AGGCCGAAAAGGAAGGCAGGTTCGGCTCCCTGCCGGTCGAACAGCTCAATTGCTTGTTTCAGAAGTGGGG
GCATAGAATCGGTGGTAGGTGTCTCTCTTTCCTCTTTTGCTACTTGATGCTCCTGTTCCTCCAATACGCA
GCCCAGTGTAAAGTGGCCCACGGCGGACAGAGCGTACAGTGCGTTCTCCAGGGAGAAGCCTTGCTGACAC
AGGAACGCGAGCTGATTTTCCAGGGTTTCGTACTGTTTCTCTGTTGGGCGGGTGCCGAGATGCACTTTAG
CCCCGTCGCGATGTGAGAGGAGAGCACAGCGGTATGACTTGGCGTTGTTCCGCAGAAAGTCTTGCCATGA
CTCGCCTTCCAGGGGGCAGGAGTGGGTATGATGCCTGTCCAGCATCTCGATTGGCAGGGCATCGAGCAGG
GCCCGCTTGTTCTTCACGTGCCAGTACAGGGTAGGCTGCTCAACTCCCAGCTTTTGAGCGAGTTTCCTTG
TCGTCAGGCCTTCGATACCGACTCCATTGAGTAATTCCAGAGCAGAGTTTATGACTTTGCTCTTGTCCAG
TCTAGACATGGTAATTCGATGATCCCCCTGGGGAGAGAGGTCGGTGATTCGGTCAACGAGGGAGCCGACT
GCCGACGTGCGCTCCGGAGGCTTGCAGAATGCGGAACACCGCGCGGGCAGGAACAGGGCCCACACTACCG
CCCCACACCCCGCCTCCCGCACCGCCCCTTCCCGGCCGCTGCTCTCGGCGCGCCCTGCTGAGCAGCCGCT
ATTGGCCACAGCCCATCGCGGTCGGCGCGCTGCCATTGCTCCCTGGCGCTGTCCGTCTGCGAGGGTACTA
GTGAGACGTGCGGCTTCCGTTTGTCACGTCCGGCACGCCGCGAACCGCAAGGAACCTTCCCGACTTAGGG
GCGGAGCAGGAAGCGTCGCCGGGGGGCCCACAAGGGTAGCGGCGAAGATCCGGGTGACGCTGCGAACGGA
CGTGAAGAATGTGCGAGACCCAGGGTCGGCGCCGCTGCGTTTCCCGGAACCACGCCCAGAGCAGCCGCGT
CCCTGCGCAAACCCAGGGCTGCCTTGGAAAAGGCGCAACCCCAACCCCGTGGAATTATCACCTCGAGAAT
AAAATATCTTTATTTTCATTACATCTGTGTGTTGGTTTTTTGTGTGAATCGATAGTACTAACATACGCTC
TCCATCAAAACAAAACGAAACAAAACAAACTAGCAAAATAGGCTGTCCCCAGTGCAAGTGCAGGTGCCAG
AACATTTCTCTCTCGAGTTTACTCCCTATCAGTGATAGAGAACGTATGAAGAGTTTACTCCCTATCAGTG
ATAGAGAACGTATGCAGACTTTACTCCCTATCAGTGATAGAGAACGTATAAGGAGTTTACTCCCTATCAG
TGATAGAGAACGTATGACCAGTTTACTCCCTATCAGTGATAGAGAACGTATCTACAGTTTACTCCCTATC
AGTGATAGAGAACGTATATCCAGTTTACTCCCTATCAGTGATAGAGAACGTATAAGCTTTGCTTATGTAA
ACCAGGGCGCCTATAAAAGAGTGCTGATTTTTTGAGTAAACTTCAATTCCACAACACTTTTGTCTTATAC
CAACTTTCCGTACCACTTCCTACCCTCGTAAAGAATTGCCACCATGTACCCCTATGATGTGCCAGACTAC
GCCGATATCGAGCTGGAGGACGGTGTGGTGTATCAGGAGGAGCCCGGCGGCTCCGGGGCCGTGATGTCGG
AGCGGGTGTCCGGCCTGGCCGGCTCCATCTACCGCGAGTTCGAGCGGCTTATCGGGCGCTATGACGAGGA
GGTGGTCAAAGAGCTGATGCCGCTGGTGCAGGCTGTGCTGGAGAACCTGGACTCGGTGTTCGCGCAGGAC
CAGGAGCACCAGGTGGAGCTGGAGCTGCTGCGGGACGACAACGAGCAGCTCATCACCCAGTACGAGCGGG
AGAAGGCGCTGCGCAAGCACGCTGAGGAGAAATTCATTGAATTTGAAGACTCTCAAGAACAGGAAAAAAA
GGACTTACAGACCCGAGTGGAATCTTTAGAATCTCAAACAAGACAACTTGAGCTGAAAGCGAAAAACTAT
GCTGACCAGATTAGCAGACTTGAAGAAAGAGAAGCAGAACTGAAGAAGGAATATAATGCATTACATCAAA
GACACACTGAGATGATCCATAATTATATGGAACATTTAGAAAGAACAAAACTTCATCAGCTCTCAGGGAG
TGATCAACTAGAATCCACAGCTCATAGTAGAATTAGAAAAGAACGCCCTATATCATTAGGAATTTTCCCA
TTACCTGCTGGAGATGGATTGCTTACACCTGATGCTCAGAAAGGAGGAGAGACCCCTGGATCTGAGCAAT
GGAAATTTCAGGAATTAAGTCAACCACGTTCTCATACCAGCCTGAAGGATGAGCTTTCTGATGTTAGCCA
AGGCGGATCTAAAGCTACCACTCCAGCATCAACAGCTAATTCAGATGTGGCAACAATTCCTACTGATACT
CCCTTAAAGGAAGAAAACGAAGGATTTGTGAAGGTTACAGATGCGCCAAATAAATCAGAGATAAGCAAAC
ACATTGAAGTACAGGTAGCCCAGGAAACTAGAAATGTATCTACTGGCTCTGCTGAAAATGAAGAAAAGTC
AGAAGTTCAAGCAATCATCGAATCTACTCCTGAGCTGGATATGGACAAAGATCTTAGTGGATATAAAGGT
TCAAGCACTCCCACCAAAGGCATAGAGAACAAAGCTTTTGATCGCAATACAGAATCTCTCTTTGAAGAAC
TGTCTTCAGCTGGCTCAGGCCTAATAGGAGATGTGGATGAAGGAGCAGATTTACTAGGAATGGGTCGGGA
AGTTGAGAATCTTATATTAGAAAATACACAACTGTTGGAAACCAAAAATGCTTTGAACATAGTGAAGAAT
GATTTGATAGCAAAAGTGGATGAACTGACCTGTGAGAAAGATGTGCTGCAAGGGGAATTGGAGGCTGTGA
AGCAAGCCAAACTGAAACTAGAGGAAAAGAACAGAGAATTGGAGGAAGAGCTTAGGAAAGCTCGGGCAGA
AGCTGAAGATGCAAGGCAAAAAGCAAAAGATGACGATGATAGTGATATTCCCACAGCCCAGAGGAAACGG
TTTACTAGAGTAGAAATGGCCCGTGTTCTCATGGAGCGAAACCAGTATAAAGAGAGATTGATGGAGCTTC
AGGAAGCTGTTCGATGGACAGAGATGATTCGGGCATCACGAGAAAATCCAGCCATGCAGGAAAAAAAAAG
GTCAAGCATTTGGCAGTTTTTCAGCCGACTTTTCAGCTCCTCAAGTAACACGACTAAGAAGCCTGAACCA
CCTGTTAATCTGAAGTACAATGCACCCACGTCTCATGTTACTCCGTCCGTCAAGAAAAGAAGCAGCACCT
TATCTCAGCTCCCTGGGGATAAGTCCAAAGCCTTTGATTTCCTTAGTGAAGAAACTGAAGCTAGTTTAGC
CTCACGCAGAGAACAAAAGAGAGAGCAGTATCGTCAGGTAAAAGCACATGTTCAGAAGGAAGACGGTAGA
GTGCAGGCTTTTGGCTGGAGTCTGCCTCAGAAGTACAAACAGGTAACCAATGGTCAAGGTGAAAATAAGA
TGAAAAATTTACCTGTGCCTGTCTATCTCAGACCTCTGGATGAAAAAGATACATCAATGAAGCTGTGGTG
TGCTGTTGGAGTCAATTTATCTGGTGGGAAGACCAGAGATGGTGGTTCTGTTGTTGGAGCAAGTGTATTT
TACAAGGATGTTGCTGGTTTGGATACAGAAGGCAGTAAACAGCGAAGTGCCTCTCAGAGTAGTTTAGATA
AGTTAGATCAGGAACTTAAGGAACAGCAGAAGGAGTTAAAAAATCAAGAAGAATTATCCAGTCTAGTTTG
GATCTGTACCAGCACTCATTCGGCTACAAAAGTTCTTATTATTGATGCTGTTCAACCTGGCAACATCCTA
GACAGTTTCACTGTTTGCAACTCTCATGTTCTGTGCATTGCAAGTGTGCCAGGTGCACGAGAAACAGACT
ACCCTGCAGGAGAAGATCTTTCAGAATCTGGTCAGGTAGACAAAGCATCTTTATGTGGAAGTATGACAAG
CAACAGCTCAGCAGAGACAGACAGCCTGTTAGGAGGCATCACAGTGGTTGGTTGTTCTGCAGAAGGTGTG
ACGGGAGCTGCCACTTCCCCTAGTACAAATGGTGCTTCTCCAGTGATGGATAAACCACCAGAAATGGAAG
CAGAAAATAGTGAGGTTGATGAAAATGTTCCAACAGCAGAAGAAGCAACTGAAGCTACAGAAGGGAATGC
GGGGTCAGCTGAAGACACAGTGGACATCTCCCAAACTGGCGTCTACACAGAGCATGTCTTTACAGATCCT
TTGGGAGTTCAGATCCCAGAAGACCTCTCCCCAGTGTATCAGTCGAGCAATGACTCAGATGCATATAAAG
ATCAAATATCAGTACTGCCAAATGAACAAGACTTGGTGAGAGAAGAAGCCCAGAAAATGAGTAGTCTTTT
ACCAACTATGTGGCTTGGAGCTCAAAATGGCTGTTTGTATGTCCATTCATCTGTAGCCCAGTGGAGGAAA
TGTCTCCATTCCATTAAACTTAAAGATTCGATTCTCAGTATTGTACACGTGAAGGGAATCGTGTTAGTAG
CCCTGGCTGACGGCACCCTTGCAATCTTTCACAGAGGAGTGGATGGGCAGTGGGATTTGTCAAACTATCA
CCTCTTAGACCTTGGACGGCCTCATCATTCCATCCGTTGCATGACTGTGGTACATGACAAAGTCTGGTGT
GGCTATAGGAACAAAATCTATGTGGTGCAGCCAAAGGCCATGAAAATAGAGAAATCTTTTGATGCACATC
CCAGGAAGGAGAGCCAAGTGCGACAGCTTGCGTGGGTGGGGGATGGCGTGTGGGTCTCCATTCGCTTGGA
TTCTACGCTCCGTCTCTATCATGCACACACTTATCAACATCTACAGGATGTGGACATTGAGCCTTATGTA
AGCAAAATGTTAGGTACTGGAAAACTGGGCTTCTCTTTTGTGAGAATTACAGCTCTTATGGTGTCTTGTA
ATCGTTTGTGGGTGGGGACAGGAAATGGTGTCATTATCTCCATCCCATTGACAGAAACCGTAATCCTCCA
CCAGGGACGTTTACTGGGGCTGAGGGCAAATAAAACCTCAGGTGTACCAGGAAATCGTCCTGGAAGTGTA
ATCCGTGTATATGGTGATGAAAACAGTGATAAAGTGACTCCAGGGACATTTATACCCTATTGTTCAATGG
CACATGCACAGCTTTGCTTCCATGGGCACCGGGATGCTGTGAAATTCTTTGTGGCAGTCCCAGGTCAAGT
CATCAGCCCACAAAGTAGCAGTAGTGGCACGGATCTGACGGGTGACAAAGCAGGGCCATCTGCACAGGAG
CCTGGTAGTCAGACGCCCTTGAAGTCTATGCTTGTCATCAGTGGAGGAGAGGGCTACATCGACTTCCGAA
TGGGTGATGAAGGTGGAGAATCAGAACTTCTTGGAGAGGATCTTCCACTTGAACCTTCTGTCACCAAAGC
AGAAAGGAGTCACTTGATAGTGTGGCAAGTGATGTATGGCAATGAGTGAGATCCAGATCTCTGCAGCATA
TGTCTAGAGGATCATAATCAGCCATACCACATTTGTAGAGGTTTTACTTGCTTTAAAAAACCTCCCACAC
CTCCCCCTGAACCTGAAACATAAAATGAATGCAATTGTTGTTGTTAACTTGTTTATTGCAGCTTATAATG
GTTACAAATAAAGCAATAGCATCACAAATTTCACAAATAAAGCATTTTTTTCACTGCCGACGTCAGGTGG
CACTTTTCGGGGCGATCATATTCAATAACCCTTAATATAACTTCGTATAATGTATGCTATACGAAGTTAT
TAGGTCTGAAGAGGAGTTTACGTCCAGCCAAGCTTAGGATCTCGACCTCGAAATTCTACCGGGTAGGGGA
GGCGCTTTTCCCAAGGCAGTCTGGAGCTGAGGCGGAAAGAACCAGCTGTGGAATGTGTGTCAGTTAGGGT
GTGGAAAGTCCCCAGGCTCCCCAGCAGGCAGAAGTATGCAAAGCATGCATCTCAATTAGTCAGCAACCAG
GTGTGGAAAGTCCCCAGGCTCCCCAGCAGGCAGAAGTATGCAAAGCATGCATCTCAATTAGTCAGCAACC
ATAGTCCCGCCCCTAACTCCGCCCATCCCGCCCCTAACTCCGCCCAGTTCCGCCCATTCTCCGCCCCATG
GCTGACTAATTTTTTTTATTTATGCAGAGGCCGAGGCCGCCTCGGCCTCTGAGCTATTCCAGAAGTAGTG
AGGAGGCTTTTTTGGAGGCCTAGGCTTTTGCAAAGATCGATCAAGAGACAGGATGAGGATCGTTTCGCAT
GATTGAACAAGATGGATTGCACGCAGGTTCTCCGGCCGCTTGGGTGGAGAGGCTATTCGGCTATGACTGG
GCACAACAGACAATCGGCTGCTCTGATGCCGCCGTGTTCCGGCTGTCAGCGCAGGGGCGCCCGGTTCTTT
TTGTCAAGACCGACCTGTCCGGTGCCCTGAATGAACTGCAAGACGAGGCAGCGCGGCTATCGTGGCTGGC
CACGACGGGCGTTCCTTGCGCAGCTGTGCTCGACGTTGTCACTGAAGCGGGAAGGGACTGGCTGCTATTG
GGCGAAGTGCCGGGGCAGGATCTCCTGTCATCTCACCTTGCTCCTGCCGAGAAAGTATCCATCATGGCTG
ATGCAATGCGGCGGCTGCATACGCTTGATCCGGCTACCTGCCCATTCGACCACCAAGCGAAACATCGCAT
CGAGCGAGCACGTACTCGGATGGAAGCCGGTCTTGTCGATCAGGATGATCTGGACGAAGAGCATCAGGGG
CTCGCGCCAGCCGAACTGTTCGCCAGGCTCAAGGCGAGCATGCCCGACGGCGAGGATCTCGTCGTGACCC
ATGGCGATGCCTGCTTGCCGAATATCATGGTGGAAAATGGCCGCTTTTCTGGATTCATCGACTGTGGCCG
GCTGGGTGTGGCGGACCGCTATCAGGACATAGCGTTGGCTACCCGTGATATTGCTGAAGAGCTTGGCGGC
GAATGGGCTGACCGCTTCCTCGTGCTTTACGGTATCGCCGCTCCCGATTCGCAGCGCATCGCCTTCTATC
GCCTTCTTGACGAGTTCTTCTGAGCGTCGATGATATCAGATCCCCGGGATGCAGAAATTGATGATCTATT
AAACAATAAAGATGTCCACTAAAATGGAAGTTTTTCCTGTCATACTTTGTTAAGAAGGGTGAGAACAGAG
TACCTACATTTTGAATGGAAGGATTGGAGCTACGGGGGTGGGGGTGGGGTGGGATTAGATAAATGCCTGC
TCTTTACTGAAGGCTCTTTACTATTGCTTTATGATAATGTTTCATAGTTGGATATCATAATTTAAACAAG
CAAAACCAAATTAAGGGCCAGCTCATTCCTCCCACTCATGATCTATAGATCTATAGATCTCTCGTGGGAT
CATTGTTTTTCTCTTGATTCCCACTTTGTGGTTCTAAGTACTGTGGTTTCCAAATGTGTCAGTTTCATAG
CCTGAAGAACGAGATCAGCAGCCTCTGTTCCACATACACTTCATTCTCAGTATTGTTTTGCCAAGTTCTA
ATTCCATCAGAAGCTGGTCGAGATCCGGAACCCTTAATATAACTTCGTATAATGTATGCTATACGAAGTT
ATTAGGTCCCTCGAAGAGGTTCACTATGAGGGAGCTGCGGTGGAGGAGGTGGAGAGAAGGCCGCACCCTT
CTGGGCAGGGGGAGGGGAGTGCCGCAATACCTTTATGGGAGTTCTCTGCTGCCTCCCGTCTTGTAAGGAC
CGCCCTGGGCCTGGAAGAAGCCCTCCCTCCTTTCCTCCTCGCGTGATCTCGTCATCGCCTCCATGTCGAG
TCGCTTCTCGATTATGGGCGGGATTCTTTTGCCTAGGCTTAAGGGGCTAACTTGGTCCCTGGGCGTTGCC
CTGCAGGGGAGTGAGCAGCTGTAAGATTTGAGGGGCGACTCCGATTAGTTTATCTTCCCACGGACTAGAG
TTGGTGTCGAGGTTATTGTAATAAGGGTGGGGTAGGGAAATGGAGCTTAGTCATTCACCTGGGGCTGATT
TTATGCAACGAGACTGCGGATTATCACTAATCATTTTTGGAGCATTTTTCTAGAGACAGACATAAAGCAT
GATCACCTGAGTTTTATACCATTTGAGACCCTTGCTGCACCACCAAAGTGTAGCATCAGGTTAAATCTTA
ATAGAAAAATTTTAGCTTTTGCTTGAGAAACCAGTGCTTCCCTCCCTCACCCTCTCTCCCCAGGCTCTCT
ACCCCTTTGCATCCCTACCAGGCATCTTAGCAACTCTCACTCATACTTGATCCCATTTTCCATTTGTTGT
ACTTGCTCCTCCAGTATTCAGACATAGCACTAGCTTTCTCCCTCTCTTGATCTTGGGTAGCCTGGTGTCT
CGCGAAACCAGACAGATTGGTTCCACCACAAATTAAGGCTTGAGCTGGGGCTTGACTCTTACCCAGCAGT
GCTTTTATTCCTCCCTAGTTCACGTTCTTAAATGTTTATCTTGATTTTCATTTTATCCTTTTTCCTTAGC
TGGGATTCTGTCCCTGACCGTCTTCACAGTCCAGGTGATCTTGACTACTGCTTTACAGAGAATTGGATCT
GAGGTTAGGCAACATCTCCCTTTTTCTTCCTCTAAATACCTCTCATTTCTGTTCTTACCAGTTAGTAACT
GATCTCAGATGCCTGTGTGATAGCTGGTACCCAGCTTTTGTTCCCTTTAGTGAGGGTTAATTGCGCGCTT
GGCGTAATCATGGTCATAGCTGTTTCCTGTGTGAAATTGTTATCCGCTCACAATTCCACACAACATACGA
GCCGGGAGCATAAAGTGTAAAGCCTGGGGTGCCTAATGAGTGAGCTAACTCACATTAATTGCGTTGCGCT
CACTGCCCGCTTTCCAGTCGGGAAACCTGTCGTGCCAGCTGCATTAATGAATCGGCCAACGCGCGGGGAG
AGGCGGTTTGCGTATTGGGCGCTCTTCCGCTTCCTCGCTCACTGACTCGCTGCGCTCGGTCGTTCGGCTG
CGGCGAGCGGTATCAGCTCACTCAAAGGCGGTAATACGGTTATCCACAGAATCAGGGGATAACGCAGGAA
AGAACATGTGAGCAAAAGGCCAGCAAAAGGCCAGGAACCGTAAAAAGGCCGCGTTGCTGGCGTTTTTCCA
TAGGCTCCGCCCCCCTGACGAGCATCACAAAAATCGACGCTCAAGTCAGAGGTGGCGAAACCCGACAGGA
CTATAAAGATACCAGGCGTTTCCCCCTGGAAGCTCCCTCGTGCGCTCTCCTGTTCCGACCCTGCCGCTTA
CCGGATACCTGTCCGCCTTTCTCCCTTCGGGAAGCGTGGCGCTTTCTCATAGCTCACGCTGTAGGTATCT
CAGTTCGGTGTAGGTCGTTCGCTCCAAGCTGGGCTGTGTGCACGAACCCCCCGTTCAGCCCGACCGCTGC
GCCTTATCCGGTAACTATCGTCTTGAGTCCAACCCGGTAAGACACGACTTATCGCCACTGGCAGCAGCCA
CTGGTAACAGGATTAGCAGAGCGAGGTATGTAGGCGGTGCTACAGAGTTCTTGAAGTGGTGGCCTAACTA
CGGCTACACTAGAAGAACAGTATTTGGTATCTGCGCTCTGCTGAAGCCAGTTACCTTCGGAAAAAGAGTT
GGTAGCTCTTGATCCGGCAAACAAACCACCGCTGGTAGCGGTGGTTTTTTTGTTTGCAAGCAGCAGATTA
CGCGCAGAAAAAAAGGATCTCAAGAAGATCCTTTGATCTTTTCTACGGGGTCTGACGCTCAGTGGAACGA
AAACTCACGTTAAGGGATTTTGGTCATGAGATTATCAAAAAGGATCTTCACCTAGATCCTTTTAAATTAA
AAATGAAGTTTTAAATCAATCTAAAGTATATATGAGTAAACTTGGTCTGACAGTTACCAATGCTTAATCA
GTGAGGCACCTATCTCAGCGATCTGTCTATTTCGTTCATCCATAGTTGCCTGACTCCCCGTCGTGTAGAT
AACTACGATACGGGAGGGCTTACCATCTGGCCCCAGTGCTGCAATGATACCGCGAGACCCACGCTCACCG
GCTCCAGATTTATCAGCAATAAACCAGCCAGCCGGAAGGGCCGAGCGCAGAAGTGGTCCTGCAACTTTAT
CCGCCTCCATCCAGTCTATTAATTGTTGCCGGGAAGCTAGAGTAAGTAGTTCGCCAGTTAATAGTTTGCG
CAACGTTGTTGCCATTGCTACAGGCATCGTGGTGTCACGCTCGTCGTTTGGTATGGCTTCATTCAGCTCC
GGTTCCCAACGATCAAGGCGAGTTACATGATCCCCCATGTTGTGCAAAAAAGCGGTTAGCTCCTTCGGTC
CTCCGATCGTTGTCAGAAGTAAGTTGGCCGCAGTGTTATCACTCATGGTTATGGCAGCACTGCATAATTC
TCTTACTGTCATGCCATCCGTAAGATGCTTTTCTGTGACTGGTGAGTACTCAACCAAGTCATTCTGAGAA
TAGTGTATGCGGCGACCGAGTTGCTCTTGCCCGGCGTCAATACGGGATAATACCGCGCCACATAGCAGAA
CTTTAAAAGTGCTCATCATTGGAAAACGTTCTTCGGGGCGAAAACTCTCAAGGATCTTACCGCTGTTGAG
ATCCAGTTCGATGTAACCCACTCGTGCACCCAACTGATCTTCAGCATCTTTTACTTTCACCAGCGTTTCT
GGGTGAGCAAAAACAGGAAGGCAAAATGCCGCAAAAAAGGGAATAAGGGCGACACGGAAATGTTGAATAC
TCATACTCTTCCTTTTTCAATATTATTGAAGCATTTATCAGGGTTATTGTCTCATGAGCGGATACATATT
TGAATGTATTTAGAAAAATAAACAAATAGGGGTTCCGCGCACATTTCCCCGAAAAGTGCCAC
